Addgene plasmid #17453: pENTR/pTER+ (430-1)
Purpose: (Empty Backbone) Gateway entry vector for shRNA expression under H1/TO promoter
Depositing lab: Eric Campeau & Paul Kaufman. Depositing organization: University of Massachusetts, Worcester. Publication: A versatile viral system for expression and depletion of proteins in mammalian cells. Campeau E, Ruhl VE, Rodier F, Smith CL, Rahmberg BL, Fuss JO, Campisi J, Yaswen P, Cooper PK, Kaufman PD.. PLoS One. 2009 Aug 6;4(8):e6529. 10.1371/journal.pone.0006529 PubMed 19657394.
Backbone
  Vector backbone: pENTR1A
  Backbone manufacturer: Invitrogen
  Backbone size (bp): 3313
  Vector type: RNAi ; Entry vector
Growth in bacteria
  Bacterial resistance: Kanamycin, 50 μg/mL
  Growth temperature: 37°C
  Growth strain: DH5alpha
  Growth instructions: TOP10F', 37oC
  Copy number: High Copy
Gene/Insert
  Gene/Insert name: None
  Cloning method: Restriction Enzyme
  Sequencing primers: 5′ ENTRforw; 3′ ENTRrev
Terms and licenses: Academic/Nonprofit Terms; Industry Terms: Not Available to Industry
How to cite: pENTR/pTER+ (430-1) was a gift from Eric Campeau & Paul Kaufman (Addgene plasmid # 17453 ; http://n2t.net/addgene:17453 ; RRID:Addgene_17453)
