[The description below was written by a language model from this plasmid's Addgene catalogue record and pLannotate feature annotations shown in this document.]
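Description:
pENTR/pTER+ (430-1) is an empty Gateway entry vector for RNAi work, built on the Invitrogen pENTR1A backbone and totalling 3,313 bp. It is a bacterial shuttle plasmid rather than a delivery vector in its own right. It replicates in E. coli at high copy from a ColE1/pUC-type origin and is selected with kanamycin through the aph(3')-Ia KanR gene. The rrnB T1 and T2 terminators sit upstream of the recombination cassette, as in standard pENTR vectors, and shield the insert region from read-through transcription coming from the backbone. A very short match to the RSF origin at the start of the sequence is only a fragment and is probably an annotation artefact of origin-related sequence.

The functional payload lies between the attL1 and attL2 sites. It is a human H1 RNA polymerase III promoter, described in the catalogue entry as H1/TO, meaning a tetracycline-operator-containing version that allows repressible, doxycycline-inducible shRNA transcription in cells expressing the Tet repressor. No shRNA is present. Hairpin-encoding oligonucleotides are added downstream of the promoter by restriction enzyme cloning. The feature table also calls a reverse-oriented fragment resembling mouse Sox4 immediately after the promoter. The record does not explain it, and since no insert is listed it most likely represents non-expressed stuffer sequence at the cloning position.

Once a hairpin is cloned, an LR Clonase reaction transfers the whole H1/TO-shRNA cassette into an attR-containing destination vector. The associated publication describes a viral system for expressing and depleting proteins in mammalian cells, so the typical destinations are viral vectors used for gene knockdown.
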