Features (pLannotate 1.2.2; 9 found; start..end, strand, type, name):
      1..46      +  rep_origin     RSF ori (fragment): Plasmids containing the RSF 1030 origin of replication can be propagated in E. coli cells that contain additional plasmids with compatible origins.
    106..149     -  terminator     rrnB T1 terminator: Escherichia coli rrnB; transcription terminator T1 from the E. coli rrnB gene
    281..308     +  terminator     rrnB T2 terminator: transcription terminator T2 from the E. coli rrnB gene
    358..457     +  protein_bind   attL1: mutant version of attL; recombination site for the Gateway® LR reaction LR Clonase™
    500..700     +  promoter       H1 promoter (fragment): human H1 RNA promoter
    713..982     -  CDS            Sox4 (fragment): SOX4_MOUSE - Also known as Sox-4. Experimental evidence at protein level: Swiss-Prot protein existence level 1. Transcriptional activator that binds with high affinity to the T-cell enhancer motif 5'-AACAAAG-3' motif (PubMed:8404853). Required for IL17A-producing Vgamma2-positive gamma-delta T-cell maturation and development, via binding to regulator loci of RORC to modulate expression (PubMed:23562159). From Mus musculus (Mouse).
   1542..1641    -  protein_bind   attL2: mutant version of attL; recombination site for the Gateway® LR reaction LR Clonase™
   1764..2573    +  CDS            KanR: aminoglycoside phosphotransferase; aph(3')-Ia; confers resistance to kanamycin in bacteria or G418 (Geneticin®) in eukaryotes
   2663..3251    +  rep_origin     ori: high-copy-number ColE1/pMB1/pBR322/pUC origin of replication
>Addgene plasmid #17453 | pENTR/pTER+ (430-1) | depositor full sequence | sequence record 8621 | Author sequence
CTTTCCTGCGTTATCCCCTGATTCTGTGGATAACCGTATTACCGCTAGCATGGATCTCGGGGACGTCTAA
CTACTAAGCGAGAGTAGGGAACTGCCAGGCATCAAATAAAACGAAAGGCTCAGTCGGAAGACTGGGCCTT
TCGTTTTATCTGTTGTTTGTCGGTGAACGCTCTCCTGAGTAGGACAAATCCGCCGGGAGCGGATTTGAAC
GTTGTGAAGCAACGGCCCGGAGGGTGGCGGGCAGGACGCCCGCCATAAACTGCCAGGCATCAAACTAAGC
AGAAGGCCATCCTGACGGATGGCCTTTTTGCGTTTCTACAAACTCTTCCTGTTAGTTAGTTACTTAAGCT
CGGGCCCCAAATAATGATTTTATTTTGACTGATAGTGACCTGTTCGTTGCAACAAATTGATAAGCAATGC
TTTTTTATAATGCCAACTTTGTACAAAAAAGCAGGCTTTAAAGGAACCAATTCAGTCGACTGGATCCGGT
ACCGAATTCGAACGCTGACGTCATCAACCCGCTCCAAGGAATCGCGGCCCAGTGTCACTAGGCGGGAACA
CCCAGCGCGCGTGCGCCCTGGCAGGAAGATGGCTGTGAGGGACAGGGGAGTGGCGCCCTGCAATATTTGC
ATGTCGCTATGTGTTCTGGGAAATCACCATAAACGTGAAATGTCTTTGGATTTGGGAATCTTATAAGTTC
CCTATCAGTGATAGAGATCTCGGCGTTGTGCATGTCGGGCGACTGCTCCATGATCTTGCGCCGCTCGATC
TGCGACCACACCATAAAGGCGTTCATGGGCCGCTTGATGTGGCCACTGGGCGTCTTGCACCAGCTGGGGT
CGTCCGCCTTGCCGCCCGTCGACGCGGTGGAGCCAGGCGTCGGGGAGGACGCGATGCCCAGCTCCAGGCC
GGCGCCCGAGTCCGAGCTCTCCCCGGCCAGCAGAGCCTCAGTGTTCTCCGCGTTGTTGGTCTGTTGTACC
ATGGCCCCGGCTTGCCGGGCGCCCACGCGCGCTCACACGCTCGCGGCGCGGTCGCCGGGCCCTGCGGGCT
CCCCGGGGCGGAGACCAGGGTCCCCTGAGCGGCGCGCGGGCCAGGGGCGGCCGCCTCCCGCCGCCAACCT
AGAGTCCCCGAGGCCCTCCGTCCTCCCTCACCGCTGAAGTGCTCCCTGCGGGCACCGAGGCTGGAGTCGG
CCGCGGCGAGGAGTTTCTCCAAACGTTGGTAGCCGGAGTATCTTCCAAACGCAAGTTTCTCGCCGCCTCC
GGGGCAAGTCTTTCCCCCACCCCTTTCCCTGAAGCAGTCGATTGCAGTTCACGAGAGCTCGCGGTAGCTC
AGGAAAGCGACATCGTCTCTAGCGCCTAAGTCCCTTTCCTGCAGTGCAAAGCCAAAGCGACTCTGGCTCC
GGGACTCTCTGTGGGCGGAATCGGCGCTGAGGAGTTGGTGCAATTATTTTGTTGCAAGGTAGGAAGCCAA
GAAGCTTGGTACCGAGCTCGGATCCACTAGTCCAGTGTGGTGGAATTCGCGGCCGCACTCGAGATATCTA
GACCCAGCTTTCTTGTACAAAGTTGGCATTATAAGAAAGCATTGCTTATCAATTTGTTGCAACGAACAGG
TCACTATCAGTCAAAATAAAATCATTATTTGCCATCCAGCTGCAGCTCTGGCCCGTGTCTCAAAATCTCT
GATGTTACATTGCACAAGATAAAAATATATCATCATGAACAATAAAACTGTCTGCTTACATAAACAGTAA
TACAAGGGGTGTTATGAGCCATATTCAACGGGAAACGTCGAGGCCGCGATTAAATTCCAACATGGATGCT
GATTTATATGGGTATAAATGGGCTCGCGATAATGTCGGGCAATCAGGTGCGACAATCTATCGCTTGTATG
GGAAGCCCGATGCGCCAGAGTTGTTTCTGAAACATGGCAAAGGTAGCGTTGCCAATGATGTTACAGATGA
GATGGTCAGACTAAACTGGCTGACGGAATTTATGCCTCTTCCGACCATCAAGCATTTTATCCGTACTCCT
GATGATGCATGGTTACTCACCACTGCGATCCCCGGAAAAACAGCATTCCAGGTATTAGAAGAATATCCTG
ATTCAGGTGAAAATATTGTTGATGCGCTGGCAGTGTCCCTGCGCCGGTTGCATTCGATTCCTGTTTGTAA
TTGTCCTTTTAACAGCGATCGCGTATTTCGTCTCGCTCAGGCGCAATCACGAATGAATAACGGTTTGGTT
GATGCGAGTGATTTTGATGACGAGCGTAATGGCTGGCCTGTTGAACAAGTCTGGAAAGAAATGCATAAAC
TTTTGCCATTCTCACCGGATTCAGTCGTCACTCATGGTGATTTCTCACTTGATAACCTTATTTTTGACGA
GGGGAAATTAATAGGTTGTATTGATGTTGGACGAGTCGGAATCGCAGACCGATACCAGGATCTTGCCATC
CTATGGAACTGCCTCGGTGAGTTTTCTCCTTCATTACAGAAACGGCTTTTTCAAAAATATGGTATTGATA
ATCCTGATATGAATAAATTGCAGTTTCATTTGATGCTCGATGAGTTTTTCTAATCAGAATTGGTTAATTG
GTTGTAACATTATTCAGATTGGGCCCCGTTCCACTGAGCGTCAGACCCGGTAGAAAAGATCAAAGGATCT
TCTTGAGATCCTTTTTTTCTGCGCGTAATCTGCTGCTTGCAAACAAAAAAACCACCGCTACCAGCGGTGG
TTTGTTTGCCGGATCAAGAGCTACCAACTCTTTTTCCGAAGGTAACTGGCTTCAGCAGAGCGCAGATACC
AAATACTGTTCTTCTAGTGTAGCCGTAGTTAGGCCACCACTTCAAGAACTCTGTAGCACCGCCTACATAC
CTCGCTCTGCTAATCCTGTTACCAGTGGCTGCTGCCAGTGGCGATAAGTCGTGTCTTACCGGGTTGGACT
CAAGACGATAGTTACCGGATAAGGCGCAGCGGTCGGGCTGAACGGGGGGTTCGTGCACACAGCCCAGCTT
GGAGCGAACGACCTACACCGAACTGAGATACCTACAGCGTGAGCTATGAGAAAGCGCCACGCTTCCCGAA
GGGAGAAAGGCGGACAGGTATCCGGTAAGCGGCAGGGTCGGAACAGGAGAGCGCACGAGGGAGCTTCCAG
GGGGAAACGCCTGGTATCTTTATAGTCCTGTCGGGTTTCGCCACCTCTGACTTGAGCGTCGATTTTTGTG
ATGCTCGTCAGGGGGGCGGAGCCTATGGAAAAACGCCAGCAACGCGGCCTTTTTACGGTTCCTGGCCTTT
TGCTGGCCTTTTGCTCACATGTT
