>Addgene plasmid #17453 | pENTR/pTER+ (430-1) | addgene partial sequence | sequence record 52487 | H1 5'-tcgctatgtgttctgggaaa-3'
ATCTTATAAGTTCCCTATCAGTGATAGAGATCTCGGCGTTGTGCATGTCGGGCGACTGCTCCATGATCTT
GCGCCGCTCGATCTGCGACCACACCATAAAGGCGTTCATGGGCCGCTTGATGTGGCCACTGGGCGTCTTG
CACCAGCTGGGGTCGTCCGCCTTGCCGCCCGTCGACGCGGTGGAGCCAGGCGTCGGGGAGGACGCGATGC
CCAGCTCCAGGCCGGCGCCCGAGTCCGAGCTCTCCCCGGCCAGCAGAGCCTCAGTGTTCTCCGCGTTGTT
GGTCTGTTGTACCATGGCCCCGGCTTGCCGGGCGCCCACGCGCGCTCACACGCTCGCGGCGCGGTCGCCG
GGCCCTGCGGGCTCCCCGGGGCGGAGACCAGGGTCCCCTGAGCGGCGCGCGGGCCAGGGGCGGCCGCCTC
CCGCCGCCAACCTAGAGTCCCCGAGGCCCTCCGTCCTCCCTCACCGCTGAAGTGCTCCCTGCGGGCACCG
AGGCTGGAGTCGGCCGCGGCGAGGAGTTTCTCCAAACGTTGGTAGCCGGAGTATCTTCCAAACGCAAGTT
TCTCGCCGCCTCCGGGGCAAGTCTTTCCCCCACCCCTTTCCCTGAAGCAGT
